Addgene plasmid #228191: SP_H5
Purpose: Plasmid contains the secretion signal peptide sequence of the human SDC4 gene for use in Combinatorial Golden Gate Assembly (BsaI restriction sites).
Depositing lab: Joseph Brock. Depositing organization: Australian National University. Publication: High-throughput optimisation of protein secretion in yeast via an engineered biosensor. Cleaver A, Luo R, Smith OB, Murphy L, Schwessinger B, Brock J. Trends Biotechnol. 2025 Apr;43(4):838-867. doi: 10.1016/j.tibtech.2024.11.010. Epub 2024 Dec 13. PubMed 39674781.
Backbone
  Vector backbone: pYTK001
  Backbone manufacturer: John Dueber, Addgene plasmid #65108
  Vector type: Synthetic Biology
Growth in bacteria
  Bacterial resistance: Chloramphenicol, 25 μg/mL
  Growth temperature: 37°C
  Growth strain: DH5alpha
  Copy number: High Copy
Gene/Insert
  Gene/Insert name: sp_P31431_SDC4_HUMAN:0-20 (alt name: Uniprot: P31431)
  Species: H. sapiens (human)
  Cloning method: Golden Gate
Terms and licenses: Academic/Nonprofit Terms; Industry Terms: Not Available to Industry
Depositor comments: Signal peptides direct recombinant protein secretion in yeast. Codon optimised for expression in S. cerevisiae. This part is designed for use with components from the MoClo Yeast Toolkit (Lee et al. 2015). This insert is a 3a* component, see Williams et al. 2024 for more detail.
How to cite: SP_H5 was a gift from Joseph Brock (Addgene plasmid # 228191 ; http://n2t.net/addgene:228191 ; RRID:Addgene_228191)
