[The description below was written by a language model from this plasmid's Addgene catalogue record and pLannotate feature annotations shown in this document.]
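Description:
SP_H5 is a small (about 1.7 kb) Golden Gate part plasmid built on pYTK001, the entry vector of the MoClo Yeast Toolkit. It is a storage and donor vector for synthetic biology rather than an expression construct. It is propagated in E. coli from a high-copy ColE1/pUC-type origin and selected with chloramphenicol through a cat gene driven by its native cat promoter. A minimal lambda t0 terminator lies downstream of the cat coding sequence, between it and the insert. The feature table shows no yeast origin, yeast marker, or promoter acting on the insert, which fits a plasmid whose only role is to supply a part for downstream assembly.

The payload is a short coding fragment of roughly 60 nt encoding the N-terminal secretion signal peptide of human syndecan-4 (SDC4), a cell-surface heparan sulfate proteoglycan. The fragment corresponds to approximately the first 20 residues and is codon optimised for Saccharomyces cerevisiae. According to the record it is flanked by BsaI sites, so that digestion releases it with defined overhangs. The depositor classes it as a "3a*" part, a variant of the toolkit's type 3a N-terminal coding position. This allows the signal peptide to be joined in frame upstream of a protein of interest, alongside promoter, terminator and vector parts taken from other toolkit plasmids.

The plasmid is intended for combinatorial Golden Gate assembly, in which different signal peptides are tested for their ability to direct secretion of recombinant proteins from yeast. The associated work concerns high-throughput optimisation of yeast protein secretion using an engineered biosensor.
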