Features (pLannotate 1.2.2; 5 found; start..end, strand, type, name):
     11..70      +  CDS            SDC4 (fragment): SDC4_HUMAN - Experimental evidence at protein level: Swiss-Prot protein existence level 1. Cell surface proteoglycan that bears heparan sulfate. Regulates exosome biogenesis in concert with SDCBP and PDCD6IP (PubMed:22660413). From Homo sapiens (Human).
     90..124     -  terminator     lambda t0 terminator: minimal transcription terminator from phage lambda (Scholtissek and Grosse, 1987)
    198..854     -  CDS            cat: CAT_ECOLX - Experimental evidence at protein level: Swiss-Prot protein existence level 1. This enzyme is an effector of chloramphenicol resistance in bacteria. From Escherichia coli. This protein is used as a marker in many commonly used cloning vectors, such as pACYC184.
    855..952     -  promoter       cat promoter: promoter of the E. coli cat gene encoding chloramphenicol acetyltransferase
   1036..1624    +  rep_origin     ori: high-copy-number ColE1/pMB1/pBR322/pUC origin of replication
>Addgene plasmid #228191 | SP_H5 | addgene full sequence | sequence record 451636 | Addgene NGS Result
TCGGTCTCATATGGCTCCGGCCAGGCTTTTTGCGTTACTTTTGTTCTTCGTTGGCGGTGTCGCGGAGTCA
GCCCCTTGAGACCAGACCAATAAAAAACGCCCGGCGGCAACCGAGCGTTCTGAACAAATCCAGATGGAGT
TCTGAGGTCATTACTGGATCTATCAACAGGAGTCCAAGCGAGCTCGATATCAAATTACGCCCCGCCCTGC
CACTCATCGCAGTACTGTTGTAATTCATTAAGCATTCTGCCGACATGGAAGCCATCACAAACGGCATGAT
GAACCTGAATCGCCAGCGGCATCAGCACCTTGTCGCCTTGCGTATAATATTTGCCCATGGTGAAAACGGG
GGCGAAGAAGTTGTCCATATTGGCCACGTTTAAATCAAAACTGGTGAAACTCACCCAGGGATTGGCTGAA
ACGAAAAACATATTCTCAATAAACCCTTTAGGGAAATAGGCCAGGTTTTCACCGTAACACGCCACATCTT
GCGAATATATGTGTAGAAACTGCCGGAAATCGTCGTGGTATTCACTCCAGAGCGATGAAAACGTTTCAGT
TTGCTCATGGAAAACGGTGTAACAAGGGTGAACACTATCCCATATCACCAGCTCACCGTCTTTCATTGCC
ATACGAAATTCCGGATGAGCATTCATCAGGCGGGCAAGAATGTGAATAAAGGCCGGATAAAACTTGTGCT
TATTTTTCTTTACGGTCTTTAAAAAGGCCGTAATATCCAGCTGAACGGTCTGGTTATAGGTACATTGAGC
AACTGACTGAAATGCCTCAAAATGTTCTTTACGATGCCATTGGGATATATCAACGGTGGTATATCCAGTG
ATTTTTTTCTCCATTTTAGCTTCCTTAGCTCCTGAAAATCTCGATAACTCAAAAAATACGCCCGGTAGTG
ATCTTATTTCATTATGGTGAAAGTTGGAACCTCTTACGTGCCCGATCAATCATGACCAAAATCCCTTAAC
GTGAGTTTTCGTTCCACTGAGCGTCAGACCCCGTAGAAAAGATCAAAGGATCTTCTTGAGATCCTTTTTT
TCTGCGCGTAATCTGCTGCTTGCAAACAAAAAAACCACCGCTACCAGCGGTGGTTTGTTTGCCGGATCAA
GAGCTACCAACTCTTTTTCCGAAGGTAACTGGCTTCAGCAGAGCGCAGATACCAAATACTGTTCTTCTAG
TGTAGCCGTAGTTAGGCCACCACTTCAAGAACTCTGTAGCACCGCCTACATACCTCGCTCTGCTAATCCT
GTTACCAGTGGCTGCTGCCAGTGGCGATAAGTCGTGTCTTACCGGGTTGGACTCAAGACGATAGTTACCG
GATAAGGCGCAGCGGTCGGGCTGAACGGGGGGTTCGTGCACACAGCCCAGCTTGGAGCGAACGACCTACA
CCGAACTGAGATACCTACAGCGTGAGCTATGAGAAAGCGCCACGCTTCCCGAAGGGAGAAAGGCGGACAG
GTATCCGGTAAGCGGCAGGGTCGGAACAGGAGAGCGCACGAGGGAGCTTCCAGGGGGAAACGCCTGGTAT
CTTTATAGTCCTGTCGGGTTTCGCCACCTCTGACTTGAGCGTCGATTTTTGTGATGCTCGTCAGGGGGGC
GGAGCCTATGGAAAAACGCCAGCAACGCGGCCTTTTTACGGTTCCTGGCCTTTTGCTGGCCTTTTGCTCA
CATGTTCTTTCCTGCGTTATCCCCTGATTCTGTGGATAACCGTAG
